>Addgene plasmid #103525 | LSB-hsa-miR-432-5p | depositor full sequence | sequence record 196097 | Full Sequence
AATTGAGGGGATAACGCAGGAAAGAACATGTGAGCAAAAGGCCAGCAAAAGGCCAGGAACCGTAAAAAGG
CCGCGTTGCTGGCGTTTTTCCATAGGCTCCGCCCCCCTGACGAGCATCACAAAAATCGACGCTCAAGTCA
GAGGTGGCGAAACCCGACAGGACTATAAAGATACCAGGCGTTTCCCCCTGGAAGCTCCCTCGTGCGCTCT
CCTGTTCCGACCCTGCCGCTTACCGGATACCTGTCCGCCTTTCTCCCTTCGGGAAGCGTGGCGCTTTCTC
ATAGCTCACGCTGTAGGTATCTCAGTTCGGTGTAGGTCGTTCGCTCCAAGCTGGGCTGTGTGCACGAACC
CCCCGTTCAGCCCGACCGCTGCGCCTTATCCGGTAACTATCGTCTTGAGTCCAACCCGGTAAGACACGAC
TTATCGCCACTGGCAGCAGCCACTGGTAACAGGATTAGCAGAGCGAGGTATGTAGGCGGTGCTACAGAGT
TCTTGAAGTGGTGGCCTAACTACGGCTACACTAGAAGAACAGTATTTGGTATCTGCGCTCTGCTGAAGCC
AGTTACCTTCGGAAAAAGAGTTGGTAGCTCTTGATCCGGCAAACAAACCACCGCTGGTAGCGGTGGTTTT
TTTGTTTGCAAGCAGCAGATTACGCGCAGAAAAAAAGGATCTCAAGAAGATCCTTTGATCTTTTCTACGG
GGTCTGACGCTCAGTGGAACGAAAACTCACGTTAAGGGATTTTGGTCATGAGATTATCAAAAAGGATCTT
CACCTAGATCCTTTTAAATTAAAAATGAAGTTTTAAATCAATCTAAAGTATATATGAGTAAACTTGGTCT
GACAGTTACCAATGCTTAATCAGTGAGGCACCTATCTCAGCGATCTGTCTATTTCGTTCATCCATAGTTG
CCTGACTCCCCGTCGTGTAGATAACTACGATACGGGAGGGCTTACCATCTGGCCCCAGTGCTGCAATGAT
ACCGCGAGAACCACGCTCACCGGCTCCAGATTTATCAGCAATAAACCAGCCAGCCGGAAGGGCCGAGCGC
AGAAGTGGTCCTGCAACTTTATCCGCCTCCATCCAGTCTATTAATTGTTGCCGGGAAGCTAGAGTAAGTA
GTTCGCCAGTTAATAGTTTGCGCAACGTTGTTGCCATTGCTACAGGCATCGTGGTGTCACGCTCGTCGTT
TGGTATGGCTTCATTCAGCTCCGGTTCCCAACGATCAAGGCGAGTTACATGATCCCCCATGTTGTGCAAA
AAAGCGGTTAGCTCCTTCGGTCCTCCGATCGTTGTCAGAAGTAAGTTGGCCGCAGTGTTATCACTCATGG
TTATGGCAGCACTGCATAATTCTCTTACTGTCATGCCATCCGTAAGATGCTTTTCTGTGACTGGTGAGTA
CTCAACCAAGTCATTCTGAGAATAGTGTATGCGGCGACCGAGTTGCTCTTGCCCGGCGTCAATACGGGAT
AATACCGCGCCACATAGCAGAACTTTAAAAGTGCTCATCATTGGAAAACGTTCTTCGGGGCGAAAACTCT
CAAGGATCTTACCGCTGTTGAGATCCAGTTCGATGTAACCCACTCGTGCACCCAACTGATCTTCAGCATC
TTTTACTTTCACCAGCGTTTCTGGGTGAGCAAAAACAGGAAGGCAAAATGCCGCAAAAAAGGGAATAAGG
GCGACACGGAAATGTTGAATACTCATACTCTTCCTTTTTCAATATTATTGAAGCATTTATCAGGGTTATT
GTCTCATGAGCGGATACATATTTGAATGTAGCTCCGAATTTCTCGAGGGCTTGTCGACGACGGCGGTCTC
CGTCGTCAGGATCATGAATTCGACCCGCCTGCCACCATGACCGAGTACAAGCCCACGGTGCGCCTCGCCA
CCCGCGACGACGTCCCCCGGGCCGTACGCACCCTCGCCGCCGCGTTCGCCGACTACCCCGCCACGCGCCA
CACCGTCGACCCGGACCGCCACATCGAGCGGGTCACCGAGCTGCAAGAACTCTTCCTCACGCGCGTCGGG
CTCGACATCGGCAAGGTGTGGGTCGCGGACGACGGCGCCGCGGTGGCGGTCTGGACCACGCCGGAGAGCG
TCGAAGCGGGGGCGGTGTTCGCCGAGATCGGCCCGCGCATGGCCGAGTTGAGCGGTTCCCGGCTGGCCGC
GCAGCAACAGATGGAAGGCCTCCTGGCGCCGCACCGGCCCAAGGAGCCCGCGTGGTTCCTGGCCACCGTC
GGCGTCTCGCCCGACCACCAGGGCAAGGGTCTGGGCAGCGCCGTCGTGCTCCCCGGAGTGGAGGCGGCCG
AGCGCGCCGGGGTGCCCGCCTTCCTGGAGACATCCGCGCCCCGCAACCTCCCCTTCTACGAGCGGCTCGG
CTTCACCGTCACCGCCGACGTCGAGGTGCCCGAAGGACCGCGCACCTGGTGCATGACCCGCAAGCCCGGT
GCCTGATACGCGTGAATTCACTCCTCAGGTGCAGGCTGCCTATCAGAAGGTGGTGGCTGGTGTGGCCAAT
GCCCTGGCTCACAAATACCACTGAGATCTTTTTCCCTCTGCCAAAAATTATGGGGACATCATGAAGCCCC
TTGAGCATCTGACTTCTGGCTAATAAAGGAAATTTATTTTCATTGCAATAGTGTGTTGGAATTTTTTGTG
TCTCTCACTCGGAAGGACATATGGGAGGGCAAATCATTTAAAACATCAGAATGAGTATTTGGTTTAGAGT
TTGGCAACATATGCCCATATGCTGGCTGCCATGAACAAAGGTTGGCTATAAAGAGGTCATCAGTATATGA
AACAGCCCCCTGCTGTCCATTCCTTATTCCATAGAAAAGCCTTGACTTGAGGTTAGATTTTTTTTATATT
TTGTTTTGTGTTATTTTTTTCTTTAACATCCCTAAAATTTTCCTTACATGTTTTACTAGCCAGATTTTTC
CTCCTCTCCTGACTACTCCCAGTCATAGCTGTCCCTCTTCTCTTATGGAGATCCCTCGACCTGCAGCCCA
AGCTTGAATTCTCTAGAATTACCCTGTTATCCCTATGCTTGGTTTACCGAGCTCTTATTGGTTTTCAAAC
TTCATTGACTGTGCCCAACGCGCCTGGGAGCTCACGGGGACAGCCCCCCCCCAAAGCCCCCAGGGATGTA
ATTACGTCCCTCCCCCGCTAGGGGGCAGCAGCGAGCCGCCCGGGGCTCCGCTCCGGTCCGGCGCTCCCCC
CGCATCCCCGAGCCGGCAGCGTGCGGGGACAGCCCGGGCACGGGGAAGGTGGCACGGGATCGCTTTCCTC
TGAACGCTTCTCGCTGCTCTTTGAGCCTGCAGACACCTGGGGGGATACGGGGAAAAAGCTAGGCTGAAAG
ACCGGTTCTTAGAATGACACGCGCCTGGGAGCTCACGGGGACAGCCCCCCCCCAAAGCCCCCAGGGATGT
AATTACGTCCCTCCCCCGCTAGGGGGCAGCAGCGAGCCGCCCGGGGCTCCGCTCCGGTCCGGCGCTCCCC
CCGCATCCCCGAGCCGGCAGCGTGCGGGGACAGCCCGGGCACGGGGAAGGTGGCACGGGATCGCTTTCCT
CTGAACGCTTCTCGCTGCTCTTTGAGCCTGCAGACACCTGGGGGGATACGGGGAAAAAGCTAACTTCTGA
GACGACAACTTTGTATAGAAAAGTTGGCTCCGAATTCGCCCTTGACAGCAGAGATCCAGTTTGGTTAATT
AATTGGCTCCGGTGCCCGTCAGTGGGCAGAGCGCACATCGCCCACAGTCCCCGAGAAGTTGTGGGGAGGG
GTCGGCAATTGAACCGGTGCCTAGAGAAGGTGGCGCGGGGTAAACTGGGAAAGTGATGTCGTGTACTGGC
TCCGCCTTTTTCCCGAGGGTGGGGGAGAACCGTATATAAGTGCAGTAGTCGCCGTGAACGTTCTTTTTCG
CAACGGGTTTGCCGCCAGAACACAGGTAAGTGCCGTGTGTGGTTCCCGCGGGCCTGGCCTCTTTACGGGT
TATGGCCCTTGCGTGCCTTGAATTACTTCCACCTGGCTGCAGTACGTGATTCTTGATCCCGAGCTTCGGG
TTGGAAGTGGGTGGGAGAGTTCGAGGCCTTGCGCTTAAGGAGCCCCTTCGCCTCGTGCTTGAGTTGAGGC
CTGGCCTGGGCGCTGGGGCCGCCGCGTGCGAATCTGGTGGCACCTTCGCGCCTGTCTCGCTGCTTTCGAT
AAGTCTCTAGCCATTTAAAATTTTTGATGACCTGCTGCGACGCTTTTTTTCTGGCAAGATAGTCTTGTAA
ATGCGGGCCAAGATCTGCACACTGGTATTTCGGTTTTTGGGGCCGCGGGCGGCGACGGGGCCCGTGCGTC
CCAGCGCACATGTTCGGCGAGGCGGGGCCTGCGAGCGCGGCCACCGAGAATCGGACGGGGGTAGTCTCAA
GCTGGCCGGCCTGCTCTGGTGCCTGGCCTCGCGCCGCCGTGTATCGCCCCGCCCTGGGCGGCAAGGCTGG
CCCGGTCGGCACCAGTTGCGTGAGCGGAAAGATGGCCGCTTCCCGGCCCTGCTGCAGGGAGCTCAAAATG
GAGGACGCGGCGCTCGGGAGAGCGGGCGGGTGAGTCACCCACACAAAGGAAAAGGGCCTTTCCGTCCTCA
GCCGTCGCTTCATGTGACTCCACGGAGTACCGGGCGCCGTCCAGGCACCTCGATTAGTTCTCGAGCTTTT
GGAGTACGTCGTCTTTAGGTTGGGGGGAGGGGTTTTATGCGATGGAGTTTCCCCACACTGAGTGGGTGGA
GACTGAAGTTAGGCCAGCTTGGCACTTGATGTAATTCTCCTTGGAATTTGCCCTTTTTGAGTTTGGATCT
TGGTTCATTCTCAAGCCTCAGACAGTGGTTCAAAGTTTTTTTCTTCCATTTCAGGTGTCGTGAGAAGGGC
GAATTCGACCCAAGTTTGTACAAAAAAGCAGGCTGGATCCAGGTGCCACCATGGTGAGCGAGCTGATTAA
GGAGAACATGCACATGAAGCTGTACATGGAGGGCACCGTGAACAACCACCACTTCAAGTGCACATCCGAG
GGCGAAGGCAAGCCCTACGAGGGCACCCAGACCATGAGAATCAAGGCGGTCGAGGGCGGCCCTCTCCCCT
TCGCCTTCGACATCCTGGCTACCAGCTTCATGTACGGCAGCAAAACCTTCATCAACCACACCCAGGGCAT
CCCCGACTTCTTTAAGCAGTCCTTCCCCGAGGGCTTCACATGGGAGAGAGTCACCACATACGAAGATGGG
GGCGTGCTGACCGCTACCCAGGACACCAGCCTCCAGGACGGCTGCCTCATCTACAACGTCAAGATCAGAG
GGGTGAACTTCCCATCCAACGGCCCTGTGATGCAGAAGAAAACACTCGGCTGGGAGGCCTCCACCGAGAC
ACTGTACCCCGCTGACGGCGGCCTGGAAGGCAGAGCCGACATGGCCCTGAAGCTCGTGGGCGGGGGCCAC
CTGATCTGCAACCTTAAGACCACATACAGATCCAAGAAACCCGCTAAGAACCTCAAGATGCCCGGCGTCT
ACTATGTGGACAGGAGACTGGAAAGAATCAAGGAGGCCGACAAAGAGACATACGTCGAGCAGCACGAGGT
GGCTGTGGCCAGATACTGCGACCTCCCTAGCAAACTGGGGCACAAACTTAATTGAGAATTCTACCACCCA
GCTTTCTTGTACAAAGTGGTACGTCTCAAGACCAGAGGTCTCTGCTTCCAGTAATCCACCCAATGACCTA
CTCCAAGACCACCCAATGACCTACTCCAAGACCACCCAATGACCTACTCCAAGACCACCCAATGACCTAC
TCCAAGACAACCAGAAGAGACCTGTGCTTCACTCCTCAGGTGCAGGCTGCCTATCAGAAGGTGGTGGCTG
GTGTGGCCAATGCCCTGGCTCACAAATACCACTGAGATCTTTTTCCCTCTGCCAAAAATTATGGGGACAT
CATGAAGCCCCTTGAGCATCTGACTTCTGGCTAATAAAGGAAATTTATTTTCATTGCAATAGTGTGTTGG
AATTTTTTGTGTCTCTCACTCGGAAGGACATATGGGAGGGCAAATCATTTAAAACATCAGAATGAGTATT
TGGTTTAGAGTTTGGCAACATATGCCCATATGCTGGCTGCCATGAACAAAGGTTGGCTATAAAGAGGTCA
TCAGTATATGAAACAGCCCCCTGCTGTCCATTCCTTATTCCATAGAAAAGCCTTGACTTGAGGTTAGATT
TTTTTTATATTTTGTTTTGTGTTATTTTTTTCTTTAACATCCCTAAAATTTTCCTTACATGTTTTACTAG
CCAGATTTTTCCTCCTCTCCTGACTACTCCCAGTCATAGCTGTCCCTCTTCTCTTATGGAGATCCCGAGC
GGTGCGTTTTTATGCTTGTAGTATTGTATAATGTTTTTAAGATCCAAGCTTCTGACCTCTTCTCTTCCTC
CCACAGGGCCTCGAGACAATTGCATCGATGGTACCAGTGAAAGTCTGCAATGAATTCGAGTTGGCGCGCC
TGTCATTCTAAATCTCTCTTTCAGCCTAAAGCTTTTTCCCCGTATCCCCCCAGGTGTCTGCAGGCTCAAA
GAGCAGCGAGAAGCGTTCAGAGGAAAGCGATCCCGTGCCACCTTCCCCGTGCCCGGGCTGTCCCCGCACG
CTGCCGGCTCGGGGATGCGGGGGGAGCGCCGGACCGGAGCGGAGCCCCGGGCGGCTCGCTGCTGCCCCCT
AGCGGGGGAGGGACGTAATTACATCCCTGGGGGCTTTGGGAGGGGGCTGTCCCCGTGAGCTCCCAGGCGC
GCCTGTCATTCTAAATCTCTCTTTCAGCCTAAAGCTTTTTCCCCGTATCCCCCCAGGTGTCTGCAGGCTC
AAAGAGCAGCGAGAAGCGTTCAGAGGAAAGCGATCCCGTGCCACCTTCCCCGTGCCCGGGCTGTCCCCGC
ACGCTGCCGGCTCGGGGATGCGGGGGGAGCGCCGGACCGGAGCGGAGCCCCGGGCGGCTCGCTGCTGCCC
CCTAGCGGGGGAGGGACGTAATTACATCCCTGGGGGCTTTGGGGGGGGGCTGTCCCCGTGAGCTCCCAGG
CGCGCCAACTCGGTACCGTATCGATGTCGACGTTAACGCTAGTGATATCAACTTTGTATAGAAAAGTTGG
CTCCGAATTCGCCCTTGACAGCAGAGATCCAGTTTGGTTAATTAATTGGCTCCGGTGCCCGTCAGTGGGC
AGAGCGCACATCGCCCACAGTCCCCGAGAAGTTGTGGGGAGGGGTCGGCAATTGAACCGGTGCCTAGAGA
AGGTGGCGCGGGGTAAACTGGGAAAGTGATGTCGTGTACTGGCTCCGCCTTTTTCCCGAGGGTGGGGGAG
AACCGTATATAAGTGCAGTAGTCGCCGTGAACGTTCTTTTTCGCAACGGGTTTGCCGCCAGAACACAGGT
AAGTGCCGTGTGTGGTTCCCGCGGGCCTGGCCTCTTTACGGGTTATGGCCCTTGCGTGCCTTGAATTACT
TCCACCTGGCTGCAGTACGTGATTCTTGATCCCGAGCTTCGGGTTGGAAGTGGGTGGGAGAGTTCGAGGC
CTTGCGCTTAAGGAGCCCCTTCGCCTCGTGCTTGAGTTGAGGCCTGGCCTGGGCGCTGGGGCCGCCGCGT
GCGAATCTGGTGGCACCTTCGCGCCTGTCTCGCTGCTTTCGATAAGTCTCTAGCCATTTAAAATTTTTGA
TGACCTGCTGCGACGCTTTTTTTCTGGCAAGATAGTCTTGTAAATGCGGGCCAAGATCTGCACACTGGTA
TTTCGGTTTTTGGGGCCGCGGGCGGCGACGGGGCCCGTGCGTCCCAGCGCACATGTTCGGCGAGGCGGGG
CCTGCGAGCGCGGCCACCGAGAATCGGACGGGGGTAGTCTCAAGCTGGCCGGCCTGCTCTGGTGCCTGGC
CTCGCGCCGCCGTGTATCGCCCCGCCCTGGGCGGCAAGGCTGGCCCGGTCGGCACCAGTTGCGTGAGCGG
AAAGATGGCCGCTTCCCGGCCCTGCTGCAGGGAGCTCAAAATGGAGGACGCGGCGCTCGGGAGAGCGGGC
GGGTGAGTCACCCACACAAAGGAAAAGGGCCTTTCCGTCCTCAGCCGTCGCTTCATGTGACTCCACGGAG
TACCGGGCGCCGTCCAGGCACCTCGATTAGTTCTCGAGCTTTTGGAGTACGTCGTCTTTAGGTTGGGGGG
AGGGGTTTTATGCGATGGAGTTTCCCCACACTGAGTGGGTGGAGACTGAAGTTAGGCCAGCTTGGCACTT
GATGTAATTCTCCTTGGAATTTGCCCTTTTTGAGTTTGGATCTTGGTTCATTCTCAAGCCTCAGACAGTG
GTTCAAAGTTTTTTTCTTCCATTTCAGGTGTCGTGAGAAGGGCGAATTCGACCCAAGTTTGTACAAAAAA
GCAGGCTCGCCACCATGGTGAGCAAGGGCGAGGAGCTGTTCACCGGGGTGGTGCCCATCCTGGTCGAGCT
GGACGGCGACGTAAACGGCCACAAGTTCAGCGTGAGGGGCGAGGGCGAGGGCGATGCCACCAACGGCAAG
CTGACCCTGAAGTTCATCTGCACCACCGGCAAGCTGCCCGTGCCCTGGCCCACCCTCGTGACCACCCTGA
GCCACGGCGTGCAGTGCTTCGCCCGCTACCCCGACCACATGAAGCAGCACGACTTCTTCAAGTCCGCCAT
GCCCGAAGGCTACGTCCAGGAGCGCACCATCTTCTTCAAGGACGACGGCACCTACAAGACCCGCGCCGAG
GTGAAGTTCGAGGGCGACACCCTAGTGAACCGCATCGAGCTGAAGGGCGTCGACTTCAAGGAGGACGGCA
ACATCCTGGGGCACAAGCTGGAGTACAACTTCAACAGCCACAACATCTATATCATGGCCGTCAAGCAGAA
GAACGGCATCAAGGTGAACTTCAAGATCCGCCACAACGTGGAGGACGGCAGCGTGCAGCTCGCCGACCAC
TACCAGCAGAACACCCCCATCGGCGACGGCCCCGTGCTGCTGCCCGACAGCCACTACCTGAGCACCCAGT
CCGTGCTGAGCAAAGACCCCAACGAGAAGCGCGATCACATGGTCCTGCTGGAGTTCCGCACCGCCGCCGG
GATCACTCTCGGCATGGACGAGCTGTACAAGTAATACCACCCAGCTTTCTTGTACAAAGTGGTACGCGTG
AATTCACTCCTCAGGTGCAGGCTGCCTATCAGAAGGTGGTGGCTGGTGTGGCCAATGCCCTGGCTCACAA
ATACCACTGAGATCTTTTTCCCTCTGCCAAAAATTATGGGGACATCATGAAGCCCCTTGAGCATCTGACT
TCTGGCTAATAAAGGAAATTTATTTTCATTGCAATAGTGTGTTGGAATTTTTTGTGTCTCTCACTCGGAA
GGACATATGGGAGGGCAAATCATTTAAAACATCAGAATGAGTATTTGGTTTAGAGTTTGGCAACATATGC
CCATATGCTGGCTGCCATGAACAAAGGTTGGCTATAAAGAGGTCATCAGTATATGAAACAGCCCCCTGCT
GTCCATTCCTTATTCCATAGAAAAGCCTTGACTTGAGGTTAGATTTTTTTTATATTTTGTTTTGTGTTAT
TTTTTTCTTTAACATCCCTAAAATTTTCCTTACATGTTTTACTAGCCAGATTTTTCCTCCTCTCCTGACT
ACTCCCAGTCATAGCTGTCCCTCTTCTCTTATGGAGATCCCTCGACCTGCAGCCCAAGCTTGGCGTAATC
ATGGTCATAGCTGTTTCCTGTGTGAAATTGTTATCCGCTCACAATTCCACACAACATACGAGCCGGAAGC
ATAAAGTGTAAAGCCTGGGGTGCCTAATGAGTGAGCTAACTCACATTAATTGCGTTGCGCTCACTGCCCG
CTTTCCAGTCGGGAAACCTGTCGTGCCAGCGGATCGACAGTACTAAGCTTGGTCTAATACCCAATCTCTC
GTCTTATCCAGATGTTTTATACGCCTCTGGCCCGTGTCTCAAAATCTCTGATGTTACATTGCACAAGATA
AAATAATATCATCATGAACAATAAAACTGTCTGCTTACATAAACAGTAATACAAGGGGTGTTATGAGCCA
TATTCAACGGGAAACGTCGAGGCCGCGATTAAATTCCAACATGGATGCTGATTTATATGGGTATAAATGG
GCTCGCGATAATGTCGGGCAATCAGGTGCGACAATCTATCGCTTGTATGGGAAGCCCGATGCGCCAGAGT
TGTTTCTGAAACATGGCAAAGGTAGCGTTGCCAATGATGTTACAGATGAGATGGTCAGACTAAACTGGCT
GACGGAATTTATGCCTCTTCCGACCATCAAGCATTTTATCCGTACTCCTGATGATGCATGGTTACTCACC
ACTGCGATCCCCGGAAAAACAGCATTCCAGGTATTAGAAGAATATCCTGATTCAGGTGAAAATATTGTTG
ATGCGCTGGCAGTGTTCCTGCGCCGGTTGCATTCGATTCCTGTTTGTAATTGTCCTTTTAACAGCGATCG
CGTATTTCGTCTCGCTCAGGCGCAATCACGAATGAATAACGGTTTGGTTGATGCGAGTGATTTTGATGAC
GAGCGTAATGGCTGGCCTGTTGAACAAGTCTGGAAAGAAATGCATAAACTTTTGCCATTCTCACCGGATT
CAGTCGTCACTCATGGTGATTTCTCACTTGATAACCTTATTTTTGACGAGGGGAAATTAATAGGTTGTAT
TGATGTTGGACGAGTCGGAATCGCAGACCGATACCAGGATCTTGCCATCCTATGGAACTGCCTCGGTGAG
TTTTCTCCTTCATTACAGAAACGGCTTTTTCAAAAATATGGTATTGATAATCCTGATATGAATAAATTGC
AGTTTCATTTGATGCTCGATGAGTTTTTCTAATCAGAATTGGTTAATTGGTTGTAACACTGGCAGAGCAT
TACGCTGACTTGACGGGACGGCGCAAGCTCATGACCAAAATCCCTTAACGTGAGTTACGCGTCGTTCCAC
TGAGCGTCAGAGGTATCACTAGTATTACAGAGGTAAGTTATAACAGTCGCCTAACCC
Features (pLannotate 1.2.2; 28 found; start..end, strand, type, name):
     87..675     -  rep_origin     ori: high-copy-number ColE1/pMB1/pBR322/pUC origin of replication
    846..1706    -  CDS            AmpR: β-lactamase; bla; confers resistance to ampicillin, carbenicillin, and related antibiotics
   1707..1778    -  promoter       AmpR promoter: bla
   1857..2456    +  CDS            PuroR: puromycin N-acetyltransferase; pac from Streptomyces alboniger; confers resistance to puromycin
   2461..2541    +  CDS            HBB (fragment): HBB_PONPY - Experimental evidence at transcript level: Swiss-Prot protein existence level 2. Involved in oxygen transport from the lung to the various peripheral tissues. From Pongo pygmaeus (Bornean orangutan).
   2612..2667    +  polyA_signal   β-globin poly(A) signal: rabbit β-globin polyadenylation signal (Gil and Proudfoot, 1987)
   3646..3666    +  protein_bind   attB4: mutant version of attB; core recombination site for the Gateway® BP reaction BP Clonase™
   3734..3945    +  promoter       EF-1α core promoter: core promoter for human elongation factor EF-1α
   3946..4884    +  intron         EF-1α intron A: intron upstream of the start codon of human EF-1α
   4911..4931    +  protein_bind   attB1: mutant version of attB; core recombination site for the Gateway® BP reaction BP Clonase™
   4951..5646    +  CDS            mKate2: mKate2 is a basic (constitutively fluorescent) red fluorescent protein published in 2009, derived from Entacmaea quadricolor. It is reported to be a rapidly-maturing monomer with moderate acid sensitivity.
   5666..5690    -  protein_bind   attB2: mutant version of attB; recombination site for the Gateway® BP reaction BP Clonase™
   5838..5912    +  CDS            HBB (fragment): HBB_PONPY - Experimental evidence at transcript level: Swiss-Prot protein existence level 2. Involved in oxygen transport from the lung to the various peripheral tissues. From Pongo pygmaeus (Bornean orangutan).
   5983..6038    +  polyA_signal   β-globin poly(A) signal: rabbit β-globin polyadenylation signal (Gil and Proudfoot, 1987)
   6422..6447    +  misc_feature   SA: splice acceptor site
   7119..7139    +  protein_bind   attB4: mutant version of attB; core recombination site for the Gateway® BP reaction BP Clonase™
   7207..7418    +  promoter       EF-1α core promoter: core promoter for human elongation factor EF-1α
   7419..8357    +  intron         EF-1α intron A: intron upstream of the start codon of human EF-1α
   8384..8404    +  protein_bind   attB1: mutant version of attB; core recombination site for the Gateway® BP reaction BP Clonase™
   8415..9131    +  CDS            EBFP2: EBFP2 is a basic (constitutively fluorescent) blue fluorescent protein published in 2007, derived from Aequorea victoria. It is reported to be a rapidly-maturing monomer with moderate acid sensitivity.
   9139..9163    -  protein_bind   attB2: mutant version of attB; recombination site for the Gateway® BP reaction BP Clonase™
   9167..9247    +  CDS            HBB (fragment): HBB_PONPY - Experimental evidence at transcript level: Swiss-Prot protein existence level 2. Involved in oxygen transport from the lung to the various peripheral tissues. From Pongo pygmaeus (Bornean orangutan).
   9318..9373    +  polyA_signal   β-globin poly(A) signal: rabbit β-globin polyadenylation signal (Gil and Proudfoot, 1987)
   9756..9778    -  protein_bind   lac operator (fragment): The lac repressor binds to the lac operator to inhibit transcription in E. coli. This inhibition can be relieved by adding lactose or isopropyl-β-D-thiogalactopyranoside (IPTG). lac repressor encoded by lacI
   9782..9812    -  promoter       lac promoter: promoter for the E. coli lac operon
   9827..9848    -  protein_bind   CAP binding site: CAP binding activates transcription in the presence of cAMP. E. coli catabolite activator protein
   9861..9900    -  CDS            lacI (fragment): lac repressor; lacI; The lac repressor binds to the lac operator to inhibit transcription in E. coli. This inhibition can be relieved by adding lactose or isopropyl-β-D-thiogalactopyranoside (IPTG).
  10073..10882   +  CDS            KanR: aminoglycoside phosphotransferase; aph(3')-Ia; confers resistance to kanamycin in bacteria or G418 (Geneticin®) in eukaryotes
