[The description below was written by a language model from this plasmid's Addgene catalogue record and pLannotate feature annotations shown in this document.]
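Description:
LSB-hsa-miR-432-5p is a mammalian expression and synthetic biology plasmid built on the Low Sensor Backbone (LSB), designed as a two-colour fluorescent sensor of microRNA activity. The depositor sequence is about 11 kb. It is propagated in E. coli through a high-copy ColE1/pUC-type origin and carries both a β-lactamase gene and an aph(3')-Ia kanamycin resistance gene, matching the dual ampicillin and kanamycin selection listed in the record.

The payload consists of two parallel transcription units of the same architecture. Each has a human EF-1α core promoter with its intron A, a fluorescent protein coding sequence flanked by Gateway attB recombination scars (attB4, attB1, attB2), and a rabbit β-globin polyadenylation region. One unit encodes the red protein mKate2 and, according to the record, carries a target site for hsa-miR-432-5p in its 3' UTR. The target itself is not annotated in the feature table, though there is an unannotated stretch between the mKate2 cassette and its β-globin sequences. The other unit encodes EBFP2 without a target and serves as an internal reference. When miR-432-5p is active in a transfected cell, mKate2 output is repressed while EBFP2 is unaffected, so the drop in the red-to-blue ratio reports miRNA activity. A puromycin N-acetyltransferase gene with its own β-globin poly(A) is also present for selection in mammalian cells, although no mammalian promoter is annotated directly upstream of it.

The catalogue's Entrez link points to MIR431 rather than miR-432, an apparent mismatch in the record. The depositors warn that the repeated poly(A) elements make the plasmid inherently unstable. They also note that the physical plasmid differs from the depositor sequence by short insertions flanking the puromycin gene, which do not impair puromycin selection.
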