Addgene plasmid #103525: LSB-hsa-miR-432-5p
Purpose: Used to sense miRNA activity using fluorescence based tools. hsa-miR-432-5p target in 3' UTR of of mKate. miRNA activity can be measured by the repression of mKate2 relative to EBFP2 fluorescent proteins . Plasmid is inherently unstable; please see Depositor Comments
Depositing lab: Ron Weiss. Depositing organization: Massachusetts Institute of Technology. Publication: A mixed antagonistic/synergistic miRNA repression model enables accurate predictions of multi-input miRNA sensor activity. Gam JJ, Babb J, Weiss R. Nat Commun. 2018 Jun 22;9(1):2430. doi: 10.1038/s41467-018-04575-0. PubMed 29934631.
Backbone
  Vector backbone: Low Sensor Backbone (LSB)
  Vector type: Mammalian Expression, Synthetic Biology
Growth in bacteria
  Bacterial resistance: Ampicillin and Kanamycin, 100 & 50 μg/mL
  Growth temperature: 30°C
  Growth strain: NEB Stable
  Copy number: High Copy
Gene/Insert
  Gene/Insert name: hsa-miR-432-5p target
  Species: H. sapiens (human)
  Entrez Gene: MIR431 (a.k.a. MIRN431, hsa-mir-431, miRNA431, mir-431)
  Promoter: EF-1a
  Cloning method: Gibson Cloning
Terms and licenses: Academic/Nonprofit Terms; Industry Terms: Not Available to Industry
Depositor comments: Please note that this plasmid is inherently unstable due to a repeating poly A element. We recommend performing a diagnostic digest on multiple colonies upon receipt. The depositors would like to note the presence of several discrepancies between the depositor sequence and physical plasmid sequence. In particular, the sequences upstream and downstream of the puromycin coding region have 10 bp insertions which do not affect the ability to perform puromycin selection. The sequences for those regions within the physical plasmids are as follows: Upstream of Puro: GAATTCGACCGCCTGTCTCAAGGTGCCACC; Downstream of Puro: GCTTTGAGACTACGCGTGAATTCACTCCTC.
How to cite: LSB-hsa-miR-432-5p was a gift from Ron Weiss (Addgene plasmid # 103525 ; http://n2t.net/addgene:103525 ; RRID:Addgene_103525)
