>Addgene plasmid #103525 | LSB-hsa-miR-432-5p | depositor partial sequence | sequence record 196098 | hsa-miR-432-5p target
CCACCCAATGACCTACTCCAAGA
