>Addgene plasmid #103525 | LSB-hsa-miR-432-5p | addgene partial sequence | sequence record 272179 | mKate2-F 5'-ACCCGCTAAGAACCTCAAGA-3'
CAAGGAGGCCGACAAAGAGACATACGTCGAGCAGCACGAGGTGGCTGTGGCCAGATACTGCGACCTCCCT
AGCAAACTGGGGCACAAACTTAATTGAGAATTCTACCACCCAGCTTTCTTGTACAAAGTGGTACGTCTCA
AGACCAGAGGTCTCTGCTTCCAGTAATCCACCCAATGACCTACTCCAAGACCACCCAATGACCTACTCCA
AGACCACCCAATGACCTACTCCAAGACCACCCAATGACCTACTCCAAGACAACCAGAAGAGACCTGTGCT
TCACTCCTCAGGTGCAGGCTGCCTATCAGAAGGTGGTGGCTGG
